>Addgene plasmid #244015 | pUPD3_RBS_RBS27 | addgene full sequence | sequence record 487846 | Addgene NGS Result
GGTCTCGCAAAGATTTCTCCCATAATAACTCGAACCATTACCGAGCAATGCGAGACCACTCATCGCCCAA
TCACTAGTGAATTCGTTCTATAGTGTCACCTAAATACCATAGAGCCGTTGGTCATAGCTGTTTCCTGTCC
AGGCATCATGACACGGTTATCCACAGAATCAGGGGATAACGCAGGAAAGAACATGTGAGCAAAAGGCCAG
CAAAAGGCCAGGAACCGTAAAAAGGCCGCGTTGCTGGCGTTTTTCCATAGGCTCCGCCCCCCTGACGAGC
ATCACAAAAATCGACGCTCAAGTCAGAGGTGGCGAAACCCGACAGGACTATAAAGATACCAGGCGTTTCC
CCCTGGAAGCTCCCTCGTGCGCTCTCCTGTTCCGACCCTGCCGCTTACCGGATACCTGTCCGCCTTTCTC
CCTTCGGGAAGCGTGGCGCTTTCTCATAGCTCACGCTGTAGGTATCTCAGTTCGGTGTAGGTCGTTCGCT
CCAAGCTGGGCTGTGTGCACGAACCCCCCGTTCAGCCCGACCGCTGCGCCTTATCCGGTAACTATCGTCT
TGAGTCCAACCCGGTAAGACACGACTTATCGCCACTGGCAGCAGCCACTGGTAACAGGATTAGCAGAGCG
AGGTATGTAGGCGGTGCTACAGAGTTCTTGAAGTGGTGGCCTAACTACGGCTACACTAGAAGAACAGTAT
TTGGTATCTGCGCTCTGCTGAAGCCAGTTACCTTCGGAAAAAGAGTTGGTAGCTCTTGATCCGGCAAACA
AACCACCGCTGGTAGCGGTGGTTTTTTTGTTTGCAAGCAGCAGATTACGCGCAGAAAAAAAGGATCTCAA
GAAGATCCTTTGATCTTTTCTACGGGGTCTGACGCTCAGTGGAACGAAAACTCACGTTAAGGGATTTTGG
TCATGAGATTATCAAAAAGGATCTTCACCTAGATCCTTTTGTGATGATCGGCACGTAAGAGGTTCCAACT
TTCACCATAATGAAATAAGATCACTACCGGGCGTATTTTTTGAGTTATCGAGATTTTCAGGAGCTAAGGA
AGCTAAAATGGAGAAAAAAATCACTGGATATACCACCGTTGATATATCCCAATGGCATCGTAAAGAACAT
TTTGAGGCATTTCAGTCAGTTGCTCAATGTACCTATAACCAGACCGTTCAGCTGGATATTACGGCCTTTT
TAAAGACCGTAAAGAAAAATAAGCACAAGTTTTATCCGGCCTTTATTCACATTCTTGCCCGCCTGATGAA
TGCTCATCCGGAATTCCGTATGGCAATGAAAGACGGTGAGCTGGTGATATGGGATAGTGTTCACCCTTGT
TACACCGTTTTCCATGAGCAAACTGAAACGTTTTCATCGCTCTGGAGTGAATACCACGACGATTTCCGGC
AGTTTCTACACATATATTCGCAAGATGTGGCGTGTTACGGTGAAAACCTGGCCTATTTCCCTAAAGGGTT
TATTGAGAATATGTTTTTCGTGTCAGCCAATCCCTGGGTGAGTTTCACCAGTTTTGATTTAAACGTGGCC
AATATGGACAACTTCTTCGCCCCCGTTTTCACCATGGGCAAATATTATACGCAAGGCGACAAGGTGCTGA
TGCCGCTGGCGATTCAGGTTCATCATGCCGTTTGTGATGGCTTCCATGTCGGCAGAATGCTTAATGAATT
ACAACAGTACTGCGATGAGTGGCAGGGCGGGGCGTAATTTTTTTAAGGCAGTTATTGGTGCCCTTAAACG
CCTGGTTGCTACGCCTGAATAAGTGATAATAAGCGGATGAATGGCAGAAATTCGATGATAAGCTGTCAAA
CATGATGT
[125 nt withheld, positions 1829-1953]
C
[91 nt withheld, positions 1955-2045]
AGGGTGATGGTTCACGTAGTGGGCCAGCGCCCTGATAGACGGTTTTTCGCCCTTTGACGTTGGAGTCCAC
GTTCTTT
[37 nt withheld, positions 2123-2159]
ACCCTATCTCGGTCTATTCTTTTGATTTATAAGGGATTTTGCCGATTTCGGCCTATTGGTTAAAAAATGA
GCTGATTTAACAAAAATTTAACGCGAATTTTAACAAAATATTAACGCTTACAATTTTAACATTGTAGAAA
CGCATGTAAAACGACGGCCAGTGAATTGTAATACGACTCACTATAGGGTGAATTCCGCTTAGGACCTTAG
ATATTGATCTCAA
Features (pLannotate 1.2.2; 8 found; start..end, strand, type, name):
     87..105     -  promoter       SP6 promoter: promoter for bacteriophage SP6 RNA polymerase
    252..840     -  rep_origin     ori: high-copy-number ColE1/pMB1/pBR322/pUC origin of replication
    955..1057    +  promoter       cat promoter: promoter of the E. coli cat gene encoding chloramphenicol acetyltransferase
   1058..1714    +  CDS            cat: CAT_ECOLX - Experimental evidence at protein level: Swiss-Prot protein existence level 1. This enzyme is an effector of chloramphenicol resistance in bacteria. From Escherichia coli. This protein is used as a marker in many commonly used cloning vectors, such as pACYC184.
   1802..1819    -  promoter       tet promoter (fragment): E. coli promoter for tetracycline efflux protein gene
   1830..2285    +  rep_origin     f1 ori (sequence partly withheld): f1 bacteriophage origin of replication; arrow indicates direction of (+) strand synthesis
   2304..2325    -  CDS            lacZα (fragment): LacZα fragment of β-galactosidase; lacZ fragment
   2328..2346    +  promoter       T7 promoter: promoter for bacteriophage T7 RNA polymerase
