[The description below was written by a language model from this plasmid's Addgene catalogue record and pLannotate feature annotations shown in this document.]
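Description:
pUPD3_RBS_RBS27 is a small (about 2.4 kb) part-domestication plasmid from a GoldenBraid2.0 toolkit adapted for E. coli and related enteric bacteria. It is built on the pUPD3 entry vector, which stores individual standardized DNA parts for later hierarchical assembly. The plasmid is maintained in E. coli at high copy through a ColE1/pUC-type origin of replication. It is selected with chloramphenicol, with resistance provided by the cat gene (chloramphenicol acetyltransferase) expressed from its native cat promoter. An f1 bacteriophage origin is also present, a common backbone element that allows production of single-stranded DNA when helper phage is supplied.

The payload is RBS27, a 35 bp synthetic ribosome binding site inserted by Golden Gate cloning. The automated annotation does not label the part itself. It presumably lies in the cloning region flanked by the T7 and SP6 phage promoters, which are oriented toward each other across the plasmid's coordinate origin. Only a short lacZα fragment remains next to the T7 promoter, which would fit replacement of a lacZα screening cassette by the insert, although the record does not say so. A short tet promoter fragment is also annotated and appears to be a backbone remnant.

Although catalogued as a bacterial expression vector, the plasmid carries no coding sequence of interest and is not an expression construct by itself. It supplies a translation initiation element that can be released by type IIS restriction digestion and combined with promoter, coding sequence and terminator parts to build transcriptional units. The record does not state the translational strength of RBS27 relative to other ribosome binding sites in the collection.
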