Addgene plasmid #244015: pUPD3_RBS_RBS27
Purpose: GoldenBraid2.0 Ribosome binding site.
Depositing lab: Christophe Herman. Depositing organization: Baylor College of Medicine. Publication: GoldenBraid2.0 E. coli: a comprehensive and characterized toolkit for enterics. Cooke MB, Welch KT, Ramirez LD, Wen AX, Marciano DC, Herman C. Synth Biol (Oxf). 2025 Aug 14;10(1):ysaf015. doi: 10.1093/synbio/ysaf015. eCollection 2025. PubMed 40927394.
Backbone
  Vector backbone: pUPD3
  Vector type: Bacterial Expression
Growth in bacteria
  Bacterial resistance: Chloramphenicol, 25 μg/mL
  Growth temperature: 37°C
  Growth strain: DH5alpha
  Copy number: High Copy
Gene/Insert
  Gene/Insert name: RBS27
  Species: Synthetic
  Insert size (bp): 35
  Cloning method: Golden Gate
Terms and licenses: Academic/Nonprofit Terms; Industry Terms: Not Available to Industry
How to cite: pUPD3_RBS_RBS27 was a gift from Christophe Herman (Addgene plasmid # 244015 ; http://n2t.net/addgene:244015 ; RRID:Addgene_244015)
